Addgene plasmid #101831: P0050::rpaAD53A
Purpose: drives expression of rpaA D53A variant from an rpaA-independent promoter
Depositing lab: Erin O'Shea. Depositing organization: Harvard University. Publication: Switching of metabolic programs in response to light availability is an essential function of the cyanobacterial circadian output pathway. Puszynska AM, O'Shea EK. Elife. 2017 Apr 21;6. pii: e23210. doi: 10.7554/eLife.23210. PubMed 28430105.
Backbone
  Vector backbone: pBR322
  Backbone size w/o insert (bp): 4400
  Total vector size (bp): 7100
  Vector type: Cloning vector
Growth in bacteria
  Bacterial resistance: Gentamicin, 10 μg/mL
  Growth temperature: 37°C
  Growth strain: DH5alpha
  Copy number: Unknown
Gene/Insert
  Gene/Insert name: RpaA D53A with p0050 promoter (+ gentamicin resistance casette)
  Species: S. elongatus PCC7942
  Insert size (bp): 3100
  Mutation: D53 mutated to A
  GenBank ID: WP_011243721.1
  Cloning method: Gibson Cloning
  Sequencing primers: 5′ -; 3′ -
Terms and licenses: Academic/Nonprofit Terms; Industry Terms: Not Available to Industry
How to cite: P0050::rpaAD53A was a gift from Erin O'Shea (Addgene plasmid # 101831 ; http://n2t.net/addgene:101831 ; RRID:Addgene_101831)
