[The description below was written by a language model from this plasmid's Addgene catalogue record and pLannotate feature annotations shown in this document.]
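Description:
P0050::rpaAD53A is a pBR322-based plasmid, catalogued as a cloning vector, that carries a mutant allele of the Synechococcus elongatus PCC 7942 circadian output response regulator gene rpaA under the control of the P0050 promoter. The stated purpose is to express the RpaA D53A variant from a promoter that does not itself depend on RpaA, so that expression of the variant is uncoupled from RpaA's own activity. D53 is changed to alanine; in response regulators of this type the conserved receiver-domain aspartate is normally the phosphorylation site, so such a substitution is generally used to produce a non-phosphorylatable protein, although the record does not say this explicitly. The insert, assembled by Gibson cloning, is listed as about 3.1 kb and includes a gentamicin resistance cassette alongside the promoter–gene unit.

The feature table covers the backbone and marker well but does not annotate rpaA or P0050; these presumably lie in the unannotated stretches around the gentamicin cassette, and a short hit to a Moraxella pilin-related protein there is probably a spurious match. Annotated elements include the GmR (aacC1) acetyltransferase gene driven by the class 1 integron Pc promoter, plus the pBR322 components: the ColE1/pMB1 origin, rop (which keeps copy number low), the bom mobilisation region, the tetracycline efflux gene and the β-lactamase gene with its promoter. The tet promoter appears only as a fragment separated from the TcR coding sequence, consistent with the insert being placed in that region. Selection in E. coli is listed as gentamicin. The sequenced record is 7,477 nt, somewhat larger than the catalogued 7.1 kb. Whether and where the cassette integrates into the cyanobacterial genome is not stated.
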