Features (pLannotate 1.2.2; 11 found; start..end, strand, type, name):
    113..132     +  promoter       tet promoter (fragment): E. coli promoter for tetracycline efflux protein gene
   1171..1199    +  promoter       Pc promoter: intI1 (promoter lies within the coding sequence); class 1 integron promoter
   1388..1921    +  CDS            GmR: gentamycin acetyltransferase; aacC1; confers resistance to gentamycin
   2208..2348    -  CDS            tfpI (fragment): FMI_MORBO - Experimental evidence at protein level: Swiss-Prot protein existence level 1. From Moraxella bovis.
   3305..4495    +  CDS            TcR: tetracycline efflux protein; tet; confers resistance to tetracycline
   4737..5117    -  CDS            YPB1_ECOLX: Protein predicted: Swiss-Prot protein existence level 4. From Escherichia coli.
   5134..5325    +  CDS            rop: Rop protein, which maintains plasmids at low copy number; rop
   5427..5567    +  misc_feature   bom: basis of mobility region from pBR322
   5753..6341    -  rep_origin     ori: high-copy-number ColE1/pMB1/pBR322/pUC origin of replication
   6512..7372    -  CDS            AmpR: β-lactamase; bla; confers resistance to ampicillin, carbenicillin, and related antibiotics
   7373..7477    -  promoter       AmpR promoter: bla
>Addgene plasmid #101831 | P0050::rpaAD53A | addgene full sequence | sequence record 196985 | Addgene NGS Result
CACATTTCCCCGAAAAGTGCCACCTGACGTCTAAGAAACCATTATTATCATGACATTAACCTATAAAAAT
AGGCGTATCACGAGGCCCTTTCGTCTTCAAGAATTCTCATGTTTGACAGCTTATCATCGATACCTCCTAG
AACCTCATCAGCGAGATCTCTGGCAACAGGTCAGTCCGGCACTCCTTGATCAACTGCGATCGCTTTCCCT
TGAAGCAGAAGCTGATATTGAAGGTCGACTAGGAAGTATTCCAGATAACAAGTTGCGCTAGTTGGACTTT
ATTACAAGCAGTTGCAATCTTCGGACGATTCTGCTGTCGCTGGTTACCGTAGAACTATTCCTAATGCTTG
CTCAATCCCTATGAGTTCACTTGTTGTTGTCGGATTTCCCAATTCGCAAGAAGCCGAAGAAGTCCGAATC
AAACTTGCTCAGCTACAGACAGAACATTTAATTGCCCTAGAAGATGCTGTTGTTGTCAGCAAGGATTCCG
AGGGCCATGTCAAACTCAATCAAGCGATTAATTTAACGGCAACTGGTGCCGTCAGCGGCGGTTTTTGGGG
CACCCTTGTCGGCTTGATCTTCCTCAATCCCTTGGCGGGTGCGGCGATCGGTGCAGCGGCTGGTGCACTC
AGCGGTTCCTTGAGCGACATTGGCATCAACGATGACTTTCTGCGCGAGGTCGGCGAAACCCTGCAGGTCG
GATCAGCCGCCCTCTGCCTCCTCATCCGCGAAGCAACCCCCGATCGCATCCTGAAAGAGTTGCGAGTCTA
CGCCAAAGACGCCCGGATTCTACAAACGAACTTGAGCTTTGCCGATGAAGAAAACCTCAAGGCAGCCCTA
GAAAAAGCCAAAGCCGAAGCCCAAGCCCTGCGTCTCAATTAATCTCCAACGCTTCGATCGCTCCTGATTA
CTTGAGTTGATCAAGGCTCAGATCAAGAGCGATCGCTACTTCAATACAGCTTACTTTTGGCCGCTATCTC
AACAGCAGTTCAATCCTAAGAAACTGCAGAAGCAGGGATTGAGTAATTTGATGGTTGACTGCAGTCCTTA
TCAGTTGCTTCTCAACAATTATCCAACCGCAATTACGGACAGAGCACTGGACTAGCACCACTGCTAAAAC
CGCAAAGCTCGGGACGCACACCGTGGAAACGGATGAAGGCACGAACCCAGTTGACATAAGCCTGTTCGGT
TCGTAAACTGTAATGCAAGTAGCGTATGCGCTCACGCAACTGGTCCAGAACCTTGACCGAACGCAGCGGT
GGTAACGGCGCAGTGGCGGTTTTCATGGCTTGTTATGACTGTTTTTTTGTACAGTCTATGCCTCGGGCAT
CCAAGCAGCAAGCGCGTTACGCCGTGGGTCGATGTTTGATGTTATGGAGCAGCAACGATGTTACGCAGCA
GCAACGATGTTACGCAGCAGGGCAGTCGCCCTAAAACAAAGTTAGGTGGCTCAAGTATGGGCATCATTCG
CACATGTAGGCTCGGCCCTGACCAAGTCAAATCCATGCGGGCTGCTCTTGATCTTTTCGGTCGTGAGTTC
GGAGACGTAGCCACCTACTCCCAACATCAGCCGGACTCCGATTACCTCGGGAACTTGCTCCGTAGTAAGA
CATTCATCGCGCTTGCTGCCTTCGACCAAGAAGCGGTTGTTGGCGCTCTCGCGGCTTACGTTCTGCCCAA
GTTTGAGCAGCCGCGTAGTGAGATCTATATCTATGATCTCGCAGTCTCCGGCGAGCACCGGAGGCAGGGC
ATTGCCACCGCGCTCATCAATCTCCTCAAGCATGAGGCCAACGCGCTTGGTGCTTATGTGATCTACGTGC
AAGCAGATTACGGTGACGATCCCGCAGTGGCTCTCTATACAAAGTTGGGCATACGGGAAGAAGTGATGCA
CTTTGATATCGACCCAAGTACCGCCACCTAACAATTCGTTCAAGCCGAGATCGGCTTCCCGGCCGCGGAG
TTGTTCGGTAAATTGTCACAACGCCGCACTAGTGGCTGCCTTTGGTTGCAATAACGGTAAATTTACCGTC
TGTCCCGATTGTGCCAGTCACGTTAATATTCGCTGCTTTACCACTTCCAGCAGCCGTTACTTGGCTAGCA
TTGCCGCAAGTTATGTTAAAGTTACCTGCACTGCTACCAATACCAAGCTGTGTACAAGACGCATTGGTGA
CGTAGTTAGGATCTAGTGTCGCCGCACTAAGGGTACGAAGAGCAGCACCGACTGCTGATTTGCCTTCAGA
GGCATAGGCTTTATCTGTTTGATCCAACAGGTTCGGTAATGCAACTGCTGCCAAGATGCCAACGATAATG
ATAACGACCAGCAACTCGACAAGGGTAAAACCTTTTTCTTCTTCACCTTGTTCGTCTTTACGCTGGGCAA
GATATTGTAGATAACGAAGACGGAGGGAGTCAGACATTCAGGAGATCCTCAGCAAGAGAGCTGTTCTTGA
AGTAACTTACCCCTACAGCAGGCTTTTATTTCAGGTTCCTGAAAATTTCCGCATGAAACCCCGCATCCTC
GTGATCGATGATGACTCAGCCATCTTGGAGCTGGTCGCCGTCAATCTGGAGATGTCTGGCTATGACGTAC
GCAAAGCTGAGGACGGCATTAAAGGTCAGGCTTTAGCTGTTCAGCTAGTTCCCGACCTGATCATGCTGGC
TCTAATGCTGCCGCGGGTTGATGGCTTTACCGTCTGTCAGCGACTGCGGCGCGATGAGCGTACTGCCGAA
ATTCCGGTGCTGATGCTGACCGCCCTCGGACAGACTCAGGATAAGGTTGAAGGCTTCAACGCGGGTGCTG
ACGATTATCTGACTAAGCCCTTCGAAGTTGAAGAGATGCTGGCCCGCGTGCGTGCCTTGCTGCGGCGCAC
CGATCGCATTCCCCATGCAGCCCGCCATAGCGAAATTCTCAGCTACGGTCCGCTGACCCTGATTCCCGAG
CGGTTTGAGGCCATTTGGTTCAACCGCACGGTCAAGCTGACTCACTTGGAATTTGAGTTGTTGCACTGCC
TGTTGCAACGCCACGGCCAAACGGTTGCGCCGAGCGAAATCCTCAAAGAAGTCTGGGGCTATGATCCCGA
CGATGACATCGAGACGATTCGCGTCCACATCCGTCATCTGCGCACCAAGCTCGAGCCCGATCCCCGGCAC
CCGCGCTACATCAAAACGGTCTATGGAGCGGGCTACTGCCTTGAGCTGCCGGCCGAGACGGAACTCCACC
AACACGCCGATCAGTTTCCTTCGGCGTCCTGATTAATGCGGTAGTTTATCACAGTTAAATTGCTAACGCA
GTCAGGCACCGTGTATGAAATCTAACAATGCGCTCATCGTCATCCTCGGCACCGTCACCCTGGATGCTGT
AGGCATAGGCTTGGTTATGCCGGTACTGCCGGGCCTCTTGCGGGATATCGTCCATTCCGACAGCATCGCC
AGTCACTATGGCGTGCTGCTAGCGCTATATGCGTTGATGCAATTTCTATGCGCACCCGTTCTCGGAGCAC
TGTCCGACCGCTTTGGCCGCCGCCCAGTCCTGCTCGCTTCGCTACTTGGAGCCACTATCGACTACGCGAT
CATGGCGACCACACCCGTCCTGTGGATCCTCTACGCCGGACGCATCGTGGCCGGCATCACCGGCGCCACA
GGTGCGGTTGCTGGCGCCTATATCGCCGACATCACCGATGGGGAAGATCGGGCTCGCCACTTCGGGCTCA
TGAGCGCTTGTTTCGGCGTGGGTATGGTGGCAGGCCCCGTGGCCGGGGGACTGTTGGGCGCCATCTCCTT
GCATGCACCATTCCTTGCGGCGGCGGTGCTCAACGGCCTCAACCTACTACTGGGCTGCTTCCTAATGCAG
GAGTCGCATAAGGGAGAGCGTCGACCGATGCCCTTGAGAGCCTTCAACCCAGTCAGCTCCTTCCGGTGGG
CGCGGGGCATGACTATCGTCGCCGCACTTATGACTGTCTTCTTTATCATGCAACTCGTAGGACAGGTGCC
GGCAGCGCTCTGGGTCATTTTCGGCGAGGACCGCTTTCGCTGGAGCGCGACGATGATCGGCCTGTCGCTT
GCGGTATTCGGAATCTTGCACGCCCTCGCTCAAGCCTTCGTCACTGGTCCCGCCACCAAACGTTTCGGCG
AGAAGCAGGCCATTATCGCCGGCATGGCGGCCGACGCGCTGGGCTACGTCTTGCTGGCGTTCGCGACGCG
AGGCTGGATGGCCTTCCCCATTATGATTCTTCTCGCTTCCGGCGGCATCGGGATGCCCGCGTTGCAGGCC
ATGCTGTCCAGGCAGGTAGATGACGACCATCAGGGACAGCTTCAAGGATCGCTCGCGGCTCTTACCAGCC
TAACTTCGATCATTGGACCGCTGATCGTCACGGCGATTTATGCCGCCTCGGCGAGCACATGGAACGGGTT
GGCATGGATTGTAGGCGCCGCCCTATACCTTGTCTGCCTCCCCGCGTTGCGTCGCGGTGCATGGAGCCGG
GCCACCTCGACCTGAATGGAAGCCGGCGGCACCTCGCTAACGGATTCACCACTCCAAGAATTGGAGCCAA
TCAATTCTTGCGGAGAACTGTGAATGCGCAAACCAACCCTTGGCAGAACATATCCATCGCGTCCGCCATC
TCCAGCAGCCGCACGCGGCGCATCTCGGGCAGCGTTGGGTCCTGGCCACGGGTGCGCATGATCGTGCTCC
TGTCGTTGAGGACCCGGCTAGGCTGGCGGGGTTGCCTTACTGGTTAGCAGAATGAATCACCGATACGCGA
GCGAACGTGAAGCGACTGCTGCTGCAAAACGTCTGCGACCTGAGCAACAACATGAATGGTCTTCGGTTTC
CGTGTTTCGTAAAGTCTGGAAACGCGGAAGTCAGCGCCCTGCACCATTATGTTCCGGATCTGCATCGCAG
GATGCTGCTGGCTACCCTGTGGAACACCTACATCTGTATTAACGAAGCGCTGGCATTGACCCTGAGTGAT
TTTTCTCTGGTCCCGCCGCATCCATACCGCCAGTTGTTTACCCTCACAACGTTCCAGTAACCGGGCATGT
TCATCATCAGTAACCCGTATCGTGAGCATCCTCTCTCGTTTCATCGGTATCATTACCCCCATGAACAGAA
ATCCCCCTTACACGGAGGCATCAGTGACCAAACAGGAAAAAACCGCCCTTAACATGGCCCGCTTTATCAG
AAGCCAGACATTAACGCTTCTGGAGAAACTCAACGAGCTGGACGCGGATGAACAGGCAGACATCTGTGAA
TCGCTTCACGACCACGCTGATGAGCTTTACCGCAGCTGCCTCGCGCGTTTCGGTGATGACGGTGAAAACC
TCTGACACATGCAGCTCCCGGAGACGGTCACAGCTTGTCTGTAAGCGGATGCCGGGAGCAGACAAGCCCG
TCAGGGCGCGTCAGCGGGTGTTGGCGGGTGTCGGGGCGCAGCCATGACCCAGTCACGTAGCGATAGCGGA
GTGTATACTGGCTTAACTATGCGGCATCAGAGCAGATTGTACTGAGAGTGCACCATATGCGGTGTGAAAT
ACCGCACAGATGCGTAAGGAGAAAATACCGCATCAGGCGCTCTTCCGCTTCCTCGCTCACTGACTCGCTG
CGCTCGGTCGTTCGGCTGCGGCGAGCGGTATCAGCTCACTCAAAGGCGGTAATACGGTTATCCACAGAAT
CAGGGGATAACGCAGGAAAGAACATGTGAGCAAAAGGCCAGCAAAAGGCCAGGAACCGTAAAAAGGCCGC
GTTGCTGGCGTTTTTCCATAGGCTCCGCCCCCCTGACGAGCATCACAAAAATCGACGCTCAAGTCAGAGG
TGGCGAAACCCGACAGGACTATAAAGATACCAGGCGTTTCCCCCTGGAAGCTCCCTCGTGCGCTCTCCTG
TTCCGACCCTGCCGCTTACCGGATACCTGTCCGCCTTTCTCCCTTCGGGAAGCGTGGCGCTTTCTCATAG
CTCACGCTGTAGGTATCTCAGTTCGGTGTAGGTCGTTCGCTCCAAGCTGGGCTGTGTGCACGAACCCCCC
GTTCAGCCCGACCGCTGCGCCTTATCCGGTAACTATCGTCTTGAGTCCAACCCGGTAAGACACGACTTAT
CGCCACTGGCAGCAGCCACTGGTAACAGGATTAGCAGAGCGAGGTATGTAGGCGGTGCTACAGAGTTCTT
GAAGTGGTGGCCTAACTACGGCTACACTAGAAGGACAGTATTTGGTATCTGCGCTCTGCTGAAGCCAGTT
ACCTTCGGAAAAAGAGTTGGTAGCTCTTGATCCGGCAAACAAACCACCGCTGGTAGCGGTGGTTTTTTTG
TTTGCAAGCAGCAGATTACGCGCAGAAAAAAAGGATCTCAAGAAGATCCTTTGATCTTTTCTACGGGGTC
TGACGCTCAGTGGAACGAAAACTCACGTTAAGGGATTTTGGTCATGAGATTATCAAAAAGGATCTTCACC
TAGATCCTTTTAAATTAAAAATGAAGTTTTAAATCAATCTAAAGTATATATGAGTAAACTTGGTCTGACA
GTTACCAATGCTTAATCAGTGAGGCACCTATCTCAGCGATCTGTCTATTTCGTTCATCCATAGTTGCCTG
ACTCCCCGTCGTGTAGATAACTACGATACGGGAGGGCTTACCATCTGGCCCCAGTGCTGCAATGATACCG
CGAGACCCACGCTCACCGGCTCCAGATTTATCAGCAATAAACCAGCCAGCCGGAAGGGCCGAGCGCAGAA
GTGGTCCTGCAACTTTATCCGCCTCCATCCAGTCTATTAATTGTTGCCGGGAAGCTAGAGTAAGTAGTTC
GCCAGTTAATAGTTTGCGCAACGTTGTTGCCATTGCTGCAGGCATCGTGGTGTCACGCTCGTCGTTTGGT
ATGGCTTCATTCAGCTCCGGTTCCCAACGATCAAGGCGAGTTACATGATCCCCCATGTTGTGCAAAAAAG
CGGTTAGCTCCTTCGGTCCTCCGATCGTTGTCAGAAGTAAGTTGGCCGCAGTGTTATCACTCATGGTTAT
GGCAGCACTGCATAATTCTCTTACTGTCATGCCATCCGTAAGATGCTTTTCTGTGACTGGTGAGTACTCA
ACCAAGTCATTCTGAGAATAGTGTATGCGGCGACCGAGTTGCTCTTGCCCGGCGTCAACACGGGATAATA
CCGCGCCACATAGCAGAACTTTAAAAGTGCTCATCATTGGAAAACGTTCTTCGGGGCGAAAACTCTCAAG
GATCTTACCGCTGTTGAGATCCAGTTCGATGTAACCCACTCGTGCACCCAACTGATCTTCAGCATCTTTT
ACTTTCACCAGCGTTTCTGGGTGAGCAAAAACAGGAAGGCAAAATGCCGCAAAAAAGGGAATAAGGGCGA
CACGGAAATGTTGAATACTCATACTCTTCCTTTTTCAATATTATTGAAGCATTTATCAGGGTTATTGTCT
CATGAGCGGATACATATTTGAATGTATTTAGAAAAATAAACAAATAGGGGTTCCGCG
