>Addgene plasmid #101831 | P0050::rpaAD53A | depositor partial sequence | sequence record 192681 | promoter swap to p0050 promoter for the rpaA D53A gene expression (from its native locus)
CCTCCTAGAAGCTCATCAGCGAGATCTCTGGCAACAGGTCAGTCCGGCACTCCTTGATCAACTGCGATCG
CTTTCCCTTGAAGCAGAAGCTGATATTGAAGGTCGACTAGGAAGTATTCCAGATAACAAGTTGCGCTAGT
TGGACTTTATTACAAGCAGTTGCAATCTTCGGACGATTCTGCTGTCGCTGGTTACCGTAGAACTATTCCT
AATGCTTGCTCAATCCCTATGAGTTCACTTGTTGTTGTCGGATTTCCCAATTCGCAAGAAGCCGAAGAAG
TCCGAATCAAACTTGCTCAGCTACAGACAGAACATTTAATTGCCCTAGAAGATGCTGTTGTTGTCAGCAA
GGATTCCGAGGGCCATGTCAAACTCAATCAAGCGATTAATTTAACGGCAACTGGTGCCGTCAGCGGCGGT
TTTTGGGGCACCCTTGTCGGCTTGATCTTCCTCAATCCCTTGGCGGGTGCGGCGATCGGTGCAGCGGCTG
GTGCACTCAGCGGTTCCTTGAGCGACATTGGCATCAACGATGACTTTCTGCGCGAGGTCGGCGAAACCCT
GCAGGTCGGATCAGCCGCCCTCTGCCTCCTCATCCGCGAAGCAACCCCCGATCGCATCCTGAAAGAGTTG
CGAGTCTACGCCAAAGACGCCCGGATTCTACAAACGAACTTGAGCTTTGCCGATGAAGAAAACCTCAAGG
CAGCCCTAGAAAAAGCCAAAGCCGAAGCCCAAGCCCTGCGTCTCAATTAATCTCCAACGCTTCGATCGCT
CCTGATTACTTGAGTTGATCAAGGCTCAGATCAAGAGCGATCGCTACTTCAATACAGCTTACTTTTGGCC
GCTATCTCAACAGCAGTTCAATCCTAAGAAACTGCAGAAGCAGGGATTGAGTAATTTGATGGTTGACTGC
AGTCCTTATCAGTTGCTTCTCAACAATTATCCAACCGCAATTACGGACAGAGCACTGGACTAGCACCACT
GCTAAAACCGCAAAGCTCGGGACGCACACCGTGGAAACGGATGAAGGCACGAACCCAGTTGACATAAGCC
TGTTCGGTTCGTAAACTGTAATGCAAGTAGCGTATGCGCTCACGCAACTGGTCCAGAACCTTGACCGAAC
GCAGCGGTGGTAACGGCGCAGTGGCGGTTTTCATGGCTTGTTATGACTGTTTTTTTGTACAGTCTATGCC
TCGGGCATCCAAGCAGCAAGCGCGTTACGCCGTGGGTCGATGTTTGATGTTATGGAGCAGCAACGATGTT
ACGCAGCAGCAACGATGTTACGCAGCAGGGCAGTCGCCCTAAAACAAAGTTAGGTGGCTCAAGTATGGGC
ATCATTCGCACATGTAGGCTCGGCCCTGACCAAGTCAAATCCATGCGGGCTGCTCTTGATCTTTTCGGTC
GTGAGTTCGGAGACGTAGCCACCTACTCCCAACATCAGCCGGACTCCGATTACCTCGGGAACTTGCTCCG
TAGTAAGACATTCATCGCGCTTGCTGCCTTCGACCAAGAAGCGGTTGTTGGCGCTCTCGCGGCTTACGTT
CTGCCCAGGTTTGAGCAGCCGCGTAGTGAGATCTATATCTATGATCTCGCAGTCTCCGGCGAGCACCGGA
GGCAGGGCATTGCCACCGCGCTCATCAATCTCCTCAAGCATGAGGCCAACGCGCTTGGTGCTTATGTGAT
CTACGTGCAAGCAGATTACGGTGACGATCCCGCAGTGGCTCTCTATACAAAGTTGGGCATACGGGAAGAA
GTGATGCACTTTGATATCGACCCAAGTACCGCCACCTAACAATTCGTTCAAGCCGAGATCGGCTTCCCGG
CCGCGGAGTTGTTCGGTAAATTGTCACAACGCCGCACTAGTGGCTGCCTTTGGTTGCAATAACGGTAAAT
TTACCGTCTGTCCCGATTGTGCCAGTCACGTTAATATTCGCTGCTTTACCACTTCCAGCAGCCGTTACTT
GGCTAGCATTGCCGCAAGTTATGTTAAAGTTACCTGCACTGCTACCAATACCAAGCTGTGTACAAGACGC
ATTGGTGACGTAGTTAGGATCTAGTGTCGCCGCACTAAGGGTACGAAGAGCAGCACCGACTGCTGATTTG
CCTTCAGAGGCATAGGCTTTATCTGTTTGATCCAACAGGTTCGGTAATGCAACTGCTGCCAAGATGCCAA
CGATAATGATAACGACCAGCAACTCGACAAGGGTAAAACCTTTTTCTTCTTCACCTTGTTCGTCTTTACG
CTGGGCAAGATATTGTAGATAACGAAGACGGAGGGAGTCAGACATTCAGGAGATCCTCAGCAAGAGAGCT
GTTCTTGAAGTAACTTACCCCTACAGCAGGCTTTTATTTCAGGTTCCTGAAAATTTCCGCATGAAACCCC
GCATCCTCGTGATCGATGATGACTCAGCCATCTTGGAGCTGGTCGCCGTCAATCTGGAGATGTCTGGCTA
TGACGTACGCAAAGCTGAGGACGGCATTAAAGGTCAGGCTTTAGCTGTTCAGCTAGTTCCCGACCTGATC
ATGCTGGCTCTAATGCTGCCGCGGGTTGATGGCTTTACCGTCTGTCAGCGACTGCGGCGCGATGAGCGTA
CTGCCGAAATTCCGGTGCTGATGCTGACCGCCCTCGGACAGACTCAGGATAAGGTTGAAGGCTTCAACGC
GGGTGCTGACGATTATCTGACTAAGCCCTTCGAAGTTGAAGAGATGCTGGCCCGCGTGCGTGCCTTGCTG
CAGCGCACCGATCGCATTCCCCATGCAGCCCGCCATAGCGAAATTCTCAGCTACGGTCCGCTGACCCTGA
TTCCCGAGCGGTTTGAGGCCATTTGGTTCAACCGCACGGTCAAGCTGACTCACTTGGAATTTGAGTTGTT
GCACTGCCTGTTGCAACGCCACGGCCAAACGGTTGCGCCGAGCGAAATCCTCAAAGAAGTCTGGGGCTAT
GATCCCGACGATGACATCGAGACGATTCGCGTCCACATCCGTCATCTGCGCACCAAGCTCGAGCCCGATC
CCCGGCACCCGCGCTACATCAAAACGGTCTATGGAGCGGGCTACTGCCTTGAGCTGCCGGCCGAGACGGA
ACTCCACCAACACGCCGATCAGTTTCCTTCGGCGTCCTGA
